Addgene plasmid #155133: pET15-His-∆NGlpG(C104A/M247C)
Purpose: Expresses N-terminally His-tagged E. coli GlpG C104A/M247C variant (residues 87-276) from pET15b
Depositing lab: Sinisa Urban. Depositing organization: Johns Hopkins University and School of Medicine. Publication: Ten catalytic snapshots of rhomboid intramembrane proteolysis from gate opening to peptide release. Cho S, Baker RP, Ji M, Urban S. Nat Struct Mol Biol. 2019 Oct;26(10):910-918. doi: 10.1038/s41594-019-0296-9. Epub 2019 Sep 30. PubMed 31570873.
Backbone
  Vector backbone: pET15b
  Backbone manufacturer: Novagen
  Backbone size w/o insert (bp): 5700
  Total vector size (bp): 6340
  Vector type: Bacterial Expression
Growth in bacteria
  Bacterial resistance: Ampicillin, 100 μg/mL
  Growth temperature: 37°C
  Growth strain: DH5alpha
  Copy number: Low Copy
Gene/Insert
  Gene/Insert name: GlpG
  Species: Escherichia coli
  Insert size (bp): 636
  Mutation: C104A/M247C, insert codes for GlpG residues 87-276
  GenBank ID: NC_000913.3
  Entrez Gene: glpG (a.k.a. b3424, ECK3410)
  Promoter: T7
  Tag / fusion protein: His (N terminal on backbone)
  Cloning method: Restriction Enzyme; 5′ cloning site NdeI (not destroyed); 3′ cloning site XhoI (not destroyed)
  Sequencing primers: 5′ T7 promoter primer; 3′ T7 terminator primer
Terms and licenses: Academic/Nonprofit Terms; Industry Terms: Not Available to Industry
How to cite: pET15-His-∆NGlpG(C104A/M247C) was a gift from Sinisa Urban (Addgene plasmid # 155133 ; http://n2t.net/addgene:155133 ; RRID:Addgene_155133)
