[The description below was written by a language model from this plasmid's Addgene catalogue record and pLannotate feature annotations shown in this document.]
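Description:
pET15-His-∆NGlpG(C104A/M247C) is a bacterial expression plasmid built on the Novagen pET15b backbone for producing a truncated, double-mutant form of the Escherichia coli rhomboid intramembrane serine protease GlpG. It replicates from a pBR322-type ColE1/pMB1 origin accompanied by the rop gene and the bom region, which is consistent with the low copy number stated in the catalogue entry, and it is selected with ampicillin through the β-lactamase gene and its own promoter. The several tetracycline-resistance fragments and the tet promoter picked up by the annotation are non-functional remnants of the pBR322 ancestry rather than a usable marker. The catalogue lists a total size of about 6.3 kb, slightly larger than the 6,278 nt sequenced record.

The insert, cloned between NdeI and XhoI sites that both remain intact, encodes GlpG residues 87–276, lacking the N-terminal portion of the protein as the ∆N name indicates, and carries the substitutions C104A and M247C. Transcription is driven by a T7 promoter with an adjacent lac operator, followed by the T7 gene 10 ribosome binding site, and ends at the T7 terminator. The plasmid-borne lacI gene supplies repressor, so expression is IPTG-inducible in hosts that provide T7 RNA polymerase. The backbone contributes an N-terminal His tag followed by a thrombin cleavage site, allowing affinity purification and optional tag removal. The "capTEV" and "SET1" fragment calls appear to be partial matches to the His-tag region and backbone sequence rather than true additional tags. The associated publication concerns structural snapshots of rhomboid proteolysis, but the record does not state the specific purpose of the cysteine swap.
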