Features (pLannotate 1.2.2; 21 found; start..end, strand, type, name):
     10..38      +  promoter       tet promoter: E. coli promoter for tetracycline efflux protein gene
     86..190     +  CDS            TcR (fragment): tetracycline efflux protein; tet; confers resistance to tetracycline
    213..260     -  terminator     T7 terminator: transcription terminator for bacteriophage T7 RNA polymerase
    268..317     -  CDS            SET1 (fragment): solubility-enhancement tag derived from T7 phage gene 10B
    333..902     -  CDS            glpG (fragment): GLPG_ECOLI - Experimental evidence at protein level: Swiss-Prot protein existence level 1. Rhomboid-type serine protease that catalyzes intramembrane proteolysis. From Escherichia coli (strain K12).
    909..926     -  CDS            thrombin site: thrombin recognition and cleavage site
    937..953     -  CDS            capTEV™ (fragment): composite tag for in vivo biotinylation, TEV protease cleavage, and 6xHis tagging
    972..994     -  RBS            RBS: efficient ribosome binding site from bacteriophage T7 gene 10 (Olins and Rangwala, 1989)
   1009..1033    -  protein_bind   lac operator: The lac repressor binds to the lac operator to inhibit transcription in E. coli. This inhibition can be relieved by adding lactose or isopropyl-β-D-thiogalactopyranoside (IPTG). lac repressor encoded by lacI
   1034..1052    -  promoter       T7 promoter: promoter for bacteriophage T7 RNA polymerase
   1074..1353    +  CDS            TcR (fragment): tetracycline efflux protein; tet; confers resistance to tetracycline
   1361..1438    +  promoter       lacI promoter: lacI
   1439..2521    +  CDS            lacI: lac repressor; lacI; The lac repressor binds to the lac operator to inhibit transcription in E. coli. This inhibition can be relieved by adding lactose or isopropyl-β-D-thiogalactopyranoside (IPTG).
   2534..2555    +  protein_bind   CAP binding site: CAP binding activates transcription in the presence of cAMP. E. coli catabolite activator protein
   2570..3194    +  CDS            TcR (fragment): tetracycline efflux protein; tet; confers resistance to tetracycline
   3436..3816    -  CDS            YPB1_ECOLX: Protein predicted: Swiss-Prot protein existence level 4. From Escherichia coli.
   3833..4024    +  CDS            rop: Rop protein, which maintains plasmids at low copy number; rop
   4126..4265    +  misc_feature   bom: basis of mobility region from pBR322
   4451..5039    -  rep_origin     ori: high-copy-number ColE1/pMB1/pBR322/pUC origin of replication
   5210..6070    -  CDS            AmpR: β-lactamase; bla; confers resistance to ampicillin, carbenicillin, and related antibiotics
   6071..6175    -  promoter       AmpR promoter: bla
>Addgene plasmid #155133 | pET15-His-∆NGlpG(C104A/M247C) | addgene full sequence | sequence record 310477 | Addgene NGS Result
TTCTCATGTTTGACAGCTTATCATCGATAAGCTTTAATGCGGTAGTTTATCACAGTTAAATTGCTAACGC
AGTCAGGCACCGTGTATGAAATCTAACAATGCGCTCATCGTCATCCTCGGCACCGTCACCCTGGATGCTG
TAGGCATAGGCTTGGTTATGCCGGTACTGCCGGGCCTCTTGCGGGATATCCGGATATAGTTCCTCCTTTC
AGCAAAAAACCCCTCAAGACCCGTTTAGAGGCCCCAAGGGGTTATGCTAGTTATTGCTCAGCGGTGGCAG
CAGCCAACTCAGCTTCCTTTCGGGCTTTGTTAGCAGCCGGATCCTCGAGTTATTTTCGTTTTCGCGCATT
GAGCGAATCAACAAAAGCCATCGCTAAACCCACGGCTAACCCGGCGATGTGTGCTCCGTTCGCCATCGAG
CACCCAAACAAATCAAACCATCCGGCGACAATCCAGATCAGCGCAAAGATAATTAACCCACGTTGCAGGT
AAATGCCACTTTGCGGATCGCGTTCGCCACGTAGCCAGACGTAGCCCATCAGCGCATACACCACGCCAGA
AAGCCCGCCAAACCACGGCCCGCTGAATTTTTGCTGCACATAGCCGCTTAACAGGGCGCTGATAAGCGTA
ATGACAATTAGCTTACCGCTACCGAGGCGTTTTTCCACCGCACCGCCGAGATACCACCACCAGAGCAGGT
TAAAGAGGATATGCATCAGCGAGAAGTGCATTAACGCGTGGGTGAAGTAACGCCAGAACTCAAATTTCAG
TGTTGGATCGAATGGCCAGGCCAGCCATAACATCACTTCCTGATCGCCGAGAATTTGCATGGCAATAAAC
ACCACCACGGCGGCGATCATCATCACCCAGGTTACCGGACCTGCGCGTTCACGCAAGGCGGCCATATGGC
TGCCGCGCGGCACCAGGCCGCTGCTGTGATGATGATGATGATGGCTGCTGCCCATGGTATATCTCCTTCT
TAAAGTTAAACAAAATTATTTCTAGAGGGGAATTGTTATCCGCTCACAATTCCCCTATAGTGAGTCGTAT
TAATTTCGCGGGATCGAGATCTCGATCCTCTACGCCGGACGCATCGTGGCCGGCATCACCGGCGCCACAG
GTGCGGTTGCTGGCGCCTATATCGCCGACATCACCGATGGGGAAGATCGGGCTCGCCACTTCGGGCTCAT
GAGCGCTTGTTTCGGCGTGGGTATGGTGGCAGGCCCCGTGGCCGGGGGACTGTTGGGCGCCATCTCCTTG
CATGCACCATTCCTTGCGGCGGCGGTGCTCAACGGCCTCAACCTACTACTGGGCTGCTTCCTAATGCAGG
AGTCGCATAAGGGAGAGCGTCGAGATCCCGGACACCATCGAATGGCGCAAAACCTTTCGCGGTATGGCAT
GATAGCGCCCGGAAGAGAGTCAATTCAGGGTGGTGAATGTGAAACCAGTAACGTTATACGATGTCGCAGA
GTATGCCGGTGTCTCTTATCAGACCGTTTCCCGCGTGGTGAACCAGGCCAGCCACGTTTCTGCGAAAACG
CGGGAAAAAGTGGAAGCGGCGATGGCGGAGCTGAATTACATTCCCAACCGCGTGGCACAACAACTGGCGG
GCAAACAGTCGTTGCTGATTGGCGTTGCCACCTCCAGTCTGGCCCTGCACGCGCCGTCGCAAATTGTCGC
GGCGATTAAATCTCGCGCCGATCAACTGGGTGCCAGCGTGGTGGTGTCGATGGTAGAACGAAGCGGCGTC
GAAGCCTGTAAAGCGGCGGTGCACAATCTTCTCGCGCAACGCGTCAGTGGGCTGATCATTAACTATCCGC
TGGATGACCAGGATGCCATTGCTGTGGAAGCTGCCTGCACTAATGTTCCGGCGTTATTTCTTGATGTCTC
TGACCAGACACCCATCAACAGTATTATTTTCTCCCATGAAGACGGTACGCGACTGGGCGTGGAGCATCTG
GTCGCATTGGGTCACCAGCAAATCGCGCTGTTAGCGGGCCCATTAAGTTCTGTCTCGGCGCGTCTGCGTC
TGGCTGGCTGGCATAAATATCTCACTCGCAATCAAATTCAGCCGATAGCGGAACGGGAAGGCGACTGGAG
TGCCATGTCCGGTTTTCAACAAACCATGCAAATGCTGAATGAGGGCATCGTTCCCACTGCGATGCTGGTT
GCCAACGATCAGATGGCGCTGGGCGCAATGCGCGCCATTACCGAGTCCGGGCTGCGCGTTGGTGCGGATA
TCTCGGTAGTGGGATACGACGATACCGAAGACAGCTCATGTTATATCCCGCCGTTAACCACCATCAAACA
GGATTTTCGCCTGCTGGGGCAAACCAGCGTGGACCGCTTGCTGCAACTCTCTCAGGGCCAGGCGGTGAAG
GGCAATCAGCTGTTGCCCGTCTCACTGGTGAAAAGAAAAACCACCCTGGCGCCCAATACGCAAACCGCCT
CTCCCCGCGCGTTGGCCGATTCATTAATGCAGCTGGCACGACAGGTTTCCCGACTGGAAAGCGGGCAGTG
AGCGCAACGCAATTAATGTAAGTTAGCTCACTCATTAGGCACCGGGATCTCGACCGATGCCCTTGAGAGC
CTTCAACCCAGTCAGCTCCTTCCGGTGGGCGCGGGGCATGACTATCGTCGCCGCACTTATGACTGTCTTC
TTTATCATGCAACTCGTAGGACAGGTGCCGGCAGCGCTCTGGGTCATTTTCGGCGAGGACCGCTTTCGCT
GGAGCGCGACGATGATCGGCCTGTCGCTTGCGGTATTCGGAATCTTGCACGCCCTCGCTCAAGCCTTCGT
CACTGGTCCCGCCACCAAACGTTTCGGCGAGAAGCAGGCCATTATCGCCGGCATGGCGGCCGACGCGCTG
GGCTACGTCTTGCTGGCGTTCGCGACGCGAGGCTGGATGGCCTTCCCCATTATGATTCTTCTCGCTTCCG
GCGGCATCGGGATGCCCGCGTTGCAGGCCATGCTGTCCAGGCAGGTAGATGACGACCATCAGGGACAGCT
TCAAGGATCGCTCGCGGCTCTTACCAGCCTAACTTCGATCATTGGACCGCTGATCGTCACGGCGATTTAT
GCCGCCTCGGCGAGCACATGGAACGGGTTGGCATGGATTGTAGGCGCCGCCCTATACCTTGTCTGCCTCC
CCGCGTTGCGTCGCGGTGCATGGAGCCGGGCCACCTCGACCTGAATGGAAGCCGGCGGCACCTCGCTAAC
GGATTCACCACTCCAAGAATTGGAGCCAATCAATTCTTGCGGAGAACTGTGAATGCGCAAACCAACCCTT
GGCAGAACATATCCATCGCGTCCGCCATCTCCAGCAGCCGCACGCGGCGCATCTCGGGCAGCGTTGGGTC
CTGGCCACGGGTGCGCATGATCGTGCTCCTGTCGTTGAGGACCCGGCTAGGCTGGCGGGGTTGCCTTACT
GGTTAGCAGAATGAATCACCGATACGCGAGCGAACGTGAAGCGACTGCTGCTGCAAAACGTCTGCGACCT
GAGCAACAACATGAATGGTCTTCGGTTTCCGTGTTTCGTAAAGTCTGGAAACGCGGAAGTCAGCGCCCTG
CACCATTATGTTCCGGATCTGCATCGCAGGATGCTGCTGGCTACCCTGTGGAACACCTACATCTGTATTA
ACGAAGCGCTGGCATTGACCCTGAGTGATTTTTCTCTGGTCCCGCCGCATCCATACCGCCAGTTGTTTAC
CCTCACAACGTTCCAGTAACCGGGCATGTTCATCATCAGTAACCCGTATCGTGAGCATCCTCTCTCGTTT
CATCGGTATCATTACCCCCATGAACAGAAATCCCCCTTACACGGAGGCATCAGTGACCAAACAGGAAAAA
ACCGCCCTTAACATGGCCCGCTTTATCAGAAGCCAGACATTAACGCTTCTGGAGAAACTCAACGAGCTGG
ACGCGGATGAACAGGCAGACATCTGTGAATCGCTTCACGACCACGCTGATGAGCTTTACCGCAGCTGCCT
CGCGCGTTTCGGTGATGACGGTGAAAACCTCTGACACATGCAGCTCCCGGAGACGGTCACAGCTTGTCTG
TAAGCGGATGCCGGGAGCAGACAAGCCCGTCAGGGCGCGTCAGCGGGTGTTGGCGGGTGTCGGGGCGCAG
CCATGACCCAGTCACGTAGCGATAGCGGAGTGTATACTGGCTTAACTATGCGGCATCAGAGCAGATTGTA
CTGAGAGTGCACCATTGCGGTGTGAAATACCGCACAGATGCGTAAGGAGAAAATACCGCATCAGGCGCTC
TTCCGCTTCCTCGCTCACTGACTCGCTGCGCTCGGTCGTTCGGCTGCGGCGAGCGGTATCAGCTCACTCA
AAGGCGGTAATACGGTTATCCACAGAATCAGGGGATAACGCAGGAAAGAACATGTGAGCAAAAGGCCAGC
AAAAGGCCAGGAACCGTAAAAAGGCCGCGTTGCTGGCGTTTTTCCATAGGCTCCGCCCCCCTGACGAGCA
TCACAAAAATCGACGCTCAAGTCAGAGGTGGCGAAACCCGACAGGACTATAAAGATACCAGGCGTTTCCC
CCTGGAAGCTCCCTCGTGCGCTCTCCTGTTCCGACCCTGCCGCTTACCGGATACCTGTCCGCCTTTCTCC
CTTCGGGAAGCGTGGCGCTTTCTCATAGCTCACGCTGTAGGTATCTCAGTTCGGTGTAGGTCGTTCGCTC
CAAGCTGGGCTGTGTGCACGAACCCCCCGTTCAGCCCGACCGCTGCGCCTTATCCGGTAACTATCGTCTT
GAGTCCAACCCGGTAAGACACGACTTATCGCCACTGGCAGCAGCCACTGGTAACAGGATTAGCAGAGCGA
GGTATGTAGGCGGTGCTACAGAGTTCTTGAAGTGGTGGCCTAACTACGGCTACACTAGAAGGACAGTATT
TGGTATCTGCGCTCTGCTGAAGCCAGTTACCTTCGGAAAAAGAGTTGGTAGCTCTTGATCCGGCAAACAA
ACCACCGCTGGTAGCGGTGGTTTTTTTGTTTGCAAGCAGCAGATTACGCGCAGAAAAAAAGGATCTCAAG
AAGATCCTTTGATCTTTTCTACGGGGTCTGACGCTCAGTGGAACGAAAACTCACGTTAAGGGATTTTGGT
CATGAGATTATCAAAAAGGATCTTCACCTAGATCCTTTTAAATTAAAAATGAAGTTTTAAATCAATCTAA
AGTATATATGAGTAAACTTGGTCTGACAGTTACCAATGCTTAATCAGTGAGGCACCTATCTCAGCGATCT
GTCTATTTCGTTCATCCATAGTTGCCTGACTCCCCGTCGTGTAGATAACTACGATACGGGAGGGCTTACC
ATCTGGCCCCAGTGCTGCAATGATACCGCGAGACCCACGCTCACCGGCTCCAGATTTATCAGCAATAAAC
CAGCCAGCCGGAAGGGCCGAGCGCAGAAGTGGTCCTGCAACTTTATCCGCCTCCATCCAGTCTATTAATT
GTTGCCGGGAAGCTAGAGTAAGTAGTTCGCCAGTTAATAGTTTGCGCAACGTTGTTGCCATTGCTGCAGG
CATCGTGGTGTCACGCTCGTCGTTTGGTATGGCTTCATTCAGCTCCGGTTCCCAACGATCAAGGCGAGTT
ACATGATCCCCCATGTTGTGCAAAAAAGCGGTTAGCTCCTTCGGTCCTCCGATCGTTGTCAGAAGTAAGT
TGGCCGCAGTGTTATCACTCATGGTTATGGCAGCACTGCATAATTCTCTTACTGTCATGCCATCCGTAAG
ATGCTTTTCTGTGACTGGTGAGTACTCAACCAAGTCATTCTGAGAATAGTGTATGCGGCGACCGAGTTGC
TCTTGCCCGGCGTCAACACGGGATAATACCGCGCCACATAGCAGAACTTTAAAAGTGCTCATCATTGGAA
AACGTTCTTCGGGGCGAAAACTCTCAAGGATCTTACCGCTGTTGAGATCCAGTTCGATGTAACCCACTCG
TGCACCCAACTGATCTTCAGCATCTTTTACTTTCACCAGCGTTTCTGGGTGAGCAAAAACAGGAAGGCAA
AATGCCGCAAAAAAGGGAATAAGGGCGACACGGAAATGTTGAATACTCATACTCTTCCTTTTTCAATATT
ATTGAAGCATTTATCAGGGTTATTGTCTCATGAGCGGATACATATTTGAATGTATTTAGAAAAATAAACA
AATAGGGGTTCCGCGCACATTTCCCCGAAAAGTGCCACCTGACGTCTAAGAAACCATTATTATCATGACA
TTAACCTATAAAAATAGGCGTATCACGAGGCCCTTTCGTCTTCAAGAA
